>Addgene plasmid #130576 | pTK_Snai2_enh_242_Citrine | depositor full sequence | sequence record 249907 | pTK_Snai2_enh_242_Citrine sequence 6897 bps
AATAAAATATCTTTATTTTCATTACATCTGTGTGTTGGTTTTTTGTGTGAATCGATAGTACTAACATACG
CTCTCCATCAAAACAAAACGAAACAAAACAAACTAGCAAAATAGGCTGTCCCCAGTGCAAGTGCAGGTGC
CAGAACATTTCTCTATCGATAGGTACCGAGCTCGAGTTGCCAGGCACTTAGGTAGATGCAGGTCCAGATA
TCCATAGCGCATTAAGAGATGCCTTTAGCCAGCTGAAAACTCTTTTTGATCTCTCTGATAATACCAGGCA
AGCACTGATCTGAAAAGGCAGATTACCACCAAGGATTAAGCAGTACAATAGCATGCTGAGAATGTAAGAG
AATGATGAGGTTTAGCAAACAAGCGTGGAACATATTTGAACTCAACATCGAACACCAAAAGAAGACATAG
GAAGAGAACTGAGGCTGTAGGGAACTGCCCTGAAAAATGTTATATGAGAGAGGGCAAAACTGTCTAACTA
CTAGATTTTAACTTAAAATCAGGACTCAGCTAGTCAAGAAAACACATTCTGCACAAAAAATCTCTTCTCA
GTGCTGAAGGCACAGTCTGAATGGACACAGAGTCTCAGCTACACTTTAATTGTCCTGAGACTATCCTTTC
AGGCATGTGGCTGGAGCAGGTCACACTGCTGTAGCTGCTGTCCTCAGGCAGTAAGACACAGTGAAGACAG
GGCTTTACAAAGACCTTTTTTTTTAAAGAGCTTTTTTTTTTTTTTTTCTTTTTCAGGACTAGTCACAGTA
AATAGAGTGGTTATTTGGTATGTGAGATAAGAATTCGCCAACATCATTTGAACACACTAGTTTTCTTTCA
GTGTTTTGTCACTTGACCAGTTTAATGCTAAGGTTAAAAAGCTCTTACACAACATGTATCCACCCTCTTG
TGTGTCAAAAATGTGAGGAATGTTTGCAAGAAACAGCAGCTTGCGTACAATTCCTGTCACCAAAGCCCAA
AGTTGAAATGGCTAACGTTTCCTGGATCTGCTTAGCTCACCTACGGAGACAGAGCTTGCCGTGCCTGTGT
GCAAACAGAAGCAGAGTCATTAAAACGGGAGCAGTTCTTGGGCAAGCTCCAGTTTGCATGTTACATATTC
ATAAATAGCTGTGTTAGAATGGCTTCCAACAGTGCAAACGTCAATGGAGCCTGCTGGAGCAAGCCTTAGG
TATGCCATCTATGTGTCTGATTGCCTGGAGTTCAGAGGAACTTGCTGAATGTATTACCAACAAGAATGAA
AAGGCTTGCATCAGGGTAGCTGGCCAGGTACAATTGCTGGGTATTTAAAAGGACGTATCAGTACCAAATT
GTTTCACAGCTGTAATTTTTAAACTCACTTGCTGTTTGTGTAATGCTTGAGAATCTCCAACAGGAATATT
TCATTCTGTTGTTCTTTCAAAGAGCACATATTAATTTTTGTTGTAACAAAAAATTTTCATTAGGGCTTGG
CTAATAGCACTGATTATTTGTTTATTTTCACTCTGTGCAACCTATTTAATTGTGTATACACATGGCTATA
ATTACCACTTTGAAATGCAAATACACAGTTACTAAGGATAACCCTTCTTGTTTTCAAGTAGCTAACACTC
CTTTTTCATAAATGCTAACCAAATCATAAGATCCCAGTAAAACAGCACAGTTTAAGCTCTCCCCACATTG
CAATGGCTGCCTCCTGCTCCAAATTACTCTCTCTGCCACTGTCATAGCTTCCTTCAATTTATCACGTCAG
AGGCCCTAGGCAAGGGCCACGAGGTCATTTGACCAAAGTACTGGCCAGCTTACAGCTGAGTGTACACCAG
GACTCCTCTAAGTGATAGGAAGAAGAGTGAGTGCGTTTTATGCCAAACTGTGTCTCATCCAGTCTCCAAC
TCCATTTGTAACCTATCCACGGAAAGGTCTGTGTTGGTACAGAGTCATTTGTTACTCTCAGTTATTCACC
AGATAGTTTATTGCTATTTATTTCCACCCACAGACTGCTCTCAGACTTTCCTCTGGGACAGGATTTGCTT
CCTAAAGGGAGGATTTAGGGATTTGACTAAGCAGCATGAGCAGCAGAAGATATCACATAACAATGGCTTT
ACTTCCTAAATGTCAAACTCACAAAGAGCTTTCAAAGTGACCGTACCAACCCACCTTCCTTTTCGCATCA
CTTCCCCTTGCCCCCAATCAATTACCGATTTCAGTGGTTACCCATAGAAGTTTCTCTTTCAGCAGCATTT
TTGTGAGCAAATATTTGCTTGTCCATCTATTCACAGAGAGCACATTAAAGCAGCGTGCCAGTTAGAGTGT
GGGCTGTCTTTGAACAGATGTTATGAATACTGTTTTGCAGGATTTGCCCAGCAGTAGATGAGAACAAGTA
ATGAGGAAACTAGGAACATGGGTAACGAGGCCAGAAGGTGTGGAAGCTTTCCAGGAGCAGTGGGAGCTGG
GTGGAGAAAACTTGACTTACTGATATGCAGCCACGAGCCCTTCTCAGACTTTATTTGTTCTTCTTAATGG
TCACTCTCAAGAAAAGTTATTCATCAGGGCTCATTCCCTTGAGAATTAATTTTCCTGTGCCTTCGAGGCT
GTTGGCTAGCCCGGGCTCGAGATCTGCGATCTAAGTAAGCTTGCTGCTTCATCCCCGTGGCCCGTTGCTC
GCGTTTGCTGGCGGTGTCCCCGGAAGAAATATATTTGCATGTCTTTAGTTCTATGATGACACAAACCCCG
CCCAGCGTCTTGTCATTGGCGAATTCGAACACGCAGATGCAGTCGGGGCGGCGCGGTCCCAGGTCCACTT
CGCATATTAAGGTGACGCGTGTGGCCTCGAACACCGAGCGACCCTGCAGCGACCCGCTTAACAGCGTCAA
CAGCGTGCCGCAGATCCCAAGCTTGCGGCCGCTTAAGCTGCAGAAGTTGGTCGTGAGGCACTGGGCAGGT
AAGTATCAAGGTTACAAGACAGGTTTAAGGAGACCAATAGAAACTGGGCTTGTCGAGACAGAGAAGACTC
TTGCGTTTCTGATAGGCACCTATTGGTCTTACTGACATCCACTTTGCCTTTCTCTCCACAGGTGTCCACT
CCCAGGTTCAATACAGCTCTTAAGCGGCCGCAAGCTAGCTTGCCGCCACCATGGTGAGCAAGGGCGAGGA
GCTGTTCACCGGGGTGGTGCCCATCCTGGTCGAGCTGGACGGCGACGTAAACGGCCACAAGTTCAGCGTG
TCCGGCGAGGGCGAGGGCGATGCCACCTACGGCAAGCTGACCCTGAAGTTCATCTGCACCACCGGCAAGC
TGCCCGTGCCCTGGCCCACCCTCGTGACCACCTTCGGCTACGGCCTGATGTGCTTCGCCCGCTACCCCGA
CCACATGAAGCAGCACGACTTCTTCAAGTCCGCCATGCCCGAAGGCTACGTCCAGGAGCGCACCATCTTC
TTCAAGGACGACGGCAACTACAAGACCCGCGCCGAGGTGAAGTTCGAGGGCGACACCCTGGTGAACCGCA
TCGAGCTGAAGGGCATCGACTTCAAGGAGGACGGCAACATCCTGGGGCACAAGCTGGAGTACAACTACAA
CAGCCACAACGTCTATATCATGGCCGACAAGCAGAAGAACGGCATCAAGGTGAACTTCAAGATCCGCCAC
AACATCGAGGACGGCAGCGTGCAGCTCGCCGACCACTACCAGCAGAACACCCCCATCGGCGACGGCCCCG
TGCTGCTGCCCGACAACCACTACCTGAGCTACCAGTCCGCCCTGAGCAAAGACCCCAACGAGAAGCGCGA
TCACATGGTCCTGCTGGAGTTCGTGACCGCCGCCGGGATCACTCTCGGCATGGACGAGCTGTACAAGTGA
GCCTCTAGACTCCCTCAGCGGCGCGCCGTTGCGTTCCAAACGTCGTGGAGCTCCCTGTCAAGACACGAAC
CGCTAACGCCACCTTAGTCCGTGAAGCATGATACGCGACATACCCCAGGAGATCTCACGTGTCTAGAGTC
GGGGCGGCCGGCCGCTTCGAGCAGACATGATAAGATACATTGATGAGTTTGGACAAACCACAACTAGAAT
GCAGTGAAAAAAATGCTTTATTTGTGAAATTTGTGATGCTATTGCTTTATTTGTAACCATTATAAGCTGC
AATAAACAAGTTAACAACAACAATTGCATTCATTTTATGTTTCAGGTTCAGGGGGAGGTGTGGGAGGTTT
TTTAAAGCAAGTAAAACCTCTACAAATGTGGTAAAATCGATAAGGATCCGTCGACCGATGCCCTTGAGAG
CCTTCAACCCAGTCAGCTCCTTCCGGTGGGCGCGGGGCATGACTATCGTCGCCGCACTTATGACTGTCTT
CTTTATCATGCAACTCGTAGGACAGGTGCCGGCAGCGCTCTTCCGCTTCCTCGCTCACTGACTCGCTGCG
CTCGGTCGTTCGGCTGCGGCGAGCGGTATCAGCTCACTCAAAGGCGGTAATACGGTTATCCACAGAATCA
GGGGATAACGCAGGAAAGAACATGTGAGCAAAAGGCCAGCAAAAGGCCAGGAACCGTAAAAAGGCCGCGT
TGCTGGCGTTTTTCCATAGGCTCCGCCCCCCTGACGAGCATCACAAAAATCGACGCTCAAGTCAGAGGTG
GCGAAACCCGACAGGACTATAAAGATACCAGGCGTTTCCCCCTGGAAGCTCCCTCGTGCGCTCTCCTGTT
CCGACCCTGCCGCTTACCGGATACCTGTCCGCCTTTCTCCCTTCGGGAAGCGTGGCGCTTTCTCAATGCT
CACGCTGTAGGTATCTCAGTTCGGTGTAGGTCGTTCGCTCCAAGCTGGGCTGTGTGCACGAACCCCCCGT
TCAGCCCGACCGCTGCGCCTTATCCGGTAACTATCGTCTTGAGTCCAACCCGGTAAGACACGACTTATCG
CCACTGGCAGCAGCCACTGGTAACAGGATTAGCAGAGCGAGGTATGTAGGCGGTGCTACAGAGTTCTTGA
AGTGGTGGCCTAACTACGGCTACACTAGAAGGACAGTATTTGGTATCTGCGCTCTGCTGAAGCCAGTTAC
CTTCGGAAAAAGAGTTGGTAGCTCTTGATCCGGCAAACAAACCACCGCTGGTAGCGGTGGTTTTTTTGTT
TGCAAGCAGCAGATTACGCGCAGAAAAAAAGGATCTCAAGAAGATCCTTTGATCTTTTCTACGGGGTCTG
ACGCTCAGTGGAACGAAAACTCACGTTAAGGGATTTTGGTCATGAGATTATCAAAAAGGATCTTCACCTA
GATCCTTTTAAATTAAAAATGAAGTTTTAAATCAATCTAAAGTATATATGAGTAAACTTGGTCTGACAGT
TACCAATGCTTAATCAGTGAGGCACCTATCTCAGCGATCTGTCTATTTCGTTCATCCATAGTTGCCTGAC
TCCCCGTCGTGTAGATAACTACGATACGGGAGGGCTTACCATCTGGCCCCAGTGCTGCAATGATACCGCG
AGACCCACGCTCACCGGCTCCAGATTTATCAGCAATAAACCAGCCAGCCGGAAGGGCCGAGCGCAGAAGT
GGTCCTGCAACTTTATCCGCCTCCATCCAGTCTATTAATTGTTGCCGGGAAGCTAGAGTAAGTAGTTCGC
CAGTTAATAGTTTGCGCAACGTTGTTGCCATTGCTACAGGCATCGTGGTGTCACGCTCGTCGTTTGGTAT
GGCTTCATTCAGCTCCGGTTCCCAACGATCAAGGCGAGTTACATGATCCCCCATGTTGTGCAAAAAAGCG
GTTAGCTCCTTCGGTCCTCCGATCGTTGTCAGAAGTAAGTTGGCCGCAGTGTTATCACTCATGGTTATGG
CAGCACTGCATAATTCTCTTACTGTCATGCCATCCGTAAGATGCTTTTCTGTGACTGGTGAGTACTCAAC
CAAGTCATTCTGAGAATAGTGTATGCGGCGACCGAGTTGCTCTTGCCCGGCGTCAATACGGGATAATACC
GCGCCACATAGCAGAACTTTAAAAGTGCTCATCATTGGAAAACGTTCTTCGGGGCGAAAACTCTCAAGGA
TCTTACCGCTGTTGAGATCCAGTTCGATGTAACCCACTCGTGCACCCAACTGATCTTCAGCATCTTTTAC
TTTCACCAGCGTTTCTGGGTGAGCAAAAACAGGAAGGCAAAATGCCGCAAAAAAGGGAATAAGGGCGACA
CGGAAATGTTGAATACTCATACTCTTCCTTTTTCAATATTATTGAAGCATTTATCAGGGTTATTGTCTCA
TGAGCGGATACATATTTGAATGTATTTAGAAAAATAAACAAATAGGGGTTCCGCGCACATTTCCCCGAAA
AGTGCCACCTG
[124 nt withheld, positions 6312-6435]
C
[91 nt withheld, positions 6437-6527]
A
[49 nt withheld, positions 6529-6577]
CCTTTGACGTTGGAGTCCACGTTCTTT
[37 nt withheld, positions 6605-6641]
ACCCTATCTCGGTCTATTCTTTTGATTTATAAGGGATTTTGCCGATTTCGGCCTATTGGTTAAAAAATGA
GCTGATTTAACAAAAATTTAACGCGAATTTTAACAAAATATTAACGCTTACAATTTGCCATTCGCCATTC
AGGCTGCGCAACTGTTGGGAAGGGCGATCGGTGCGGGCCTCTTCGCTATTACGCCAGCCCAAGCTACCAT
GATAAGTAAGTAATATTAAGGTACGGGAGGTACTTGGAGCGGCCGC
Features (pLannotate 1.2.2; 14 found; start..end, strand, type, name):
      1..49      +  polyA_signal   poly(A) signal: synthetic polyadenylation signal
     63..154     +  misc_feature   pause site: RNA polymerase II transcriptional pause signal from the human α2 globin gene
    733..753     +  promoter       URA3 promoter (fragment): S. cerevisiae URA3
   2716..2861    +  promoter       HSV TK promoter: herpes simplex virus thymidine kinase promoter
   2939..3071    +  intron         chimeric intron: chimera between introns from human β-globin and immunoglobulin heavy chain genes
   3131..3847    +  CDS            Citrine: Citrine is a basic (constitutively fluorescent) yellow fluorescent protein published in 2001, derived from Aequorea victoria. It has moderate acid sensitivity.
   4021..4142    -  polyA_signal   SV40 poly(A) signal: SV40 polyadenylation signal
   4165..4233    -  CDS            large T antigen (fragment): large T antigen from SV40 (simian virus 40)
   4249..4381    +  CDS            TcR (fragment): tetracycline efflux protein; tet; confers resistance to tetracycline
   4561..5149    -  rep_origin     ori: high-copy-number ColE1/pMB1/pBR322/pUC origin of replication
   5320..6180    -  CDS            AmpR: β-lactamase; bla; confers resistance to ampicillin, carbenicillin, and related antibiotics
   6181..6285    -  promoter       AmpR promoter: bla
   6312..6740    +  rep_origin     f1 ori (sequence partly withheld): f1 bacteriophage origin of replication; arrow indicates direction of (+) strand synthesis
   6772..6839    -  CDS            lacZα (fragment): LacZα fragment of β-galactosidase; lacZ fragment
