>Addgene plasmid #130576 | pTK_Snai2_enh_242_Citrine | addgene full sequence | sequence record 258291 | Addgene NGS Result
AATCAGGACTCAGCTAGTCAAGAAAACACATTCTGCACAAAAAATCTCTTCTCAGTGCTGAAGGCACAGT
CTGAATGGACACAGAGTCTCAGCTACACTTTAATTGTCCTGAGACTATCCTTTCAGGCATGTGGCTGGAG
CAGGTCACACTGCTGTAGCTGCTGTCCTCAGGCAGTAAGACACAGTGAAGACAGGGCTTTACAAAGACCT
TTTTTTTTAAAGAGCTTTTTTTTTTTTTTTTCTTTTTCAGGACTAGTCACAGTAAATAGAGTGGTTATTT
GGTATGTGAGATAAGAATTCGCCAACATCATTTGAACACACTAGTTTTCTTTCAGTGTTTTGTCACTTGA
CCAGTTTAATGCTAAGGTTAAAAAGCTCTTACACAACATGTATCCACCCTCTTGTGTGTCAAAAATGTGA
GGAATGTTTGCAAGAAACAGCAGCTTGCGTACAATTCCTGTCACCAAAGCCCAAAGTTGAAATGGCTAAC
GTTTCCTGGATCTGCTTAGCTCACCTATGGAGACAGAGCTTGCCGTGCCTGTGTGCAAACAGAAGCAGAG
TCATTAAAACGGGAGCAGTTCTTGGGCAAGCTCCAGTTTGCATGTTACATATTCATAAATAGCTGTGTTA
GAATGGCTTCCAACAGTGCAAACGTCAATGGAGCCTGCTGGAGCAAGCCTTAGGTATGCCATCTATGTGT
CTGATTGCCTGGAGTTCAGAGGAACTTGCTGAATGTATTACCAACAAGAATGAAAAGGCTTGCATCAGGG
TAGCTGGCCAGGTACAATTGCTGGGTATTTAAAAGGACGTATCAGTACCAAATTGTTTCACAGCTGTAAT
TTTTAAACTCACTTGCTGTTTGTGTAATGCTTGAGAATCTCCAACAGGAATATTTCATTCTGTTGTTCTT
TCAAAGAGCACATATTAATTTTTGTTGTAACAAAAAATTTTCATTAGGGCTTGGCTAATAGCACTGATTA
TTTGTTTATTTTCACTCTGTGCAACCTATTTAATTGTGTATACACATGGCTATAATTACCACTTTGAAAT
GCAAATACACAGTTACTAAGGATAACCCTTCTTGTTTTCAAGTAGCTAACACTCCTTTTTCATAAATGCT
AACCAAATCATAAGATCCCAGTAAAACAGCACAGTTTAAGCTCTCCCCACATTGCAATGGCTGCCTCCTG
CTCCAAATTACTCTCTCTGCCACTGTCATAGCTTCCTTCAATTTATCACGTCAGGGGCCCTAGGCAAGGG
CCACGAGGTCATTTGACCAAAGTACTGGCCAGCTTACAGCTGAGTGTACACCAGGACTCCTCTAAGTGAT
AGGAAGAAGAGTGAGTGCGTTTTATGCCAAACTGTGTCTCATCCAGTCTCCAACTCCATTTGTAACCTAT
CCACGGAAAGGTCTGTGTTGGTACAGAGTCATTTGTTACTCTCAGTTATTCACCAGATAGTTTATTGCTA
TTTATTTCCACCCACAGACTGCTCTCAGACTTTCCTCTGGGACAGGATTTGCTTCCTAAAGGGAGGATTT
AGGGATTTGACTAAGCAGCATGAGCAGCAGAAGATATCACATAACAATGGCTTTACTTCCTAAATGTCAA
ACTCACAAAGTGCTTTCAAAGTGACCGTACCAACCCACCTTCCTTTTCGCATCACTTCCCCTTGCCCCCA
ATCAATTACCGATTTCAGTGGTTACCCATAGAAGTTTCTCTTTCAGCAGCATTTTTGTAAGCAAATATTT
GCTTGTCCATCTATTCACAGAGAGCACATTAAAGCAGCGTGCCAGTTAGAGTGTGGGCTGTCTTTGAACA
GATGTTATGAATACTGTTTTGCAGGATTTGCCCAGCAGTAGATGAGAACAAGTAATGAGGAAACTAGGAA
CATGGGTGACGAGGCCAGAAGGTGTGGAAGCTTTCCAGGAGCAGTGGGAGCTGGGTGGAGAAAACTTGAC
TTACTGATATGCAGCCACGAGCCCTTCTCAGACTTTATTTGTTCTTCTTAATGGTCACTCTCAAGAAAAG
TTATTCATCAGGGCTCATTCCCTTGAGAATTAATTTTCCTGTGCCTTCGAGGCTGTTGGCTAGCCCGGGC
TCGAGATCTGCGATCTAAGTAAGCTTGCTGCTTCATCCCCGTGGCCCGTTGCTCGCGTTTGCTGGCGGTG
TCCCCGGAAGAAATATATTTGCATGTCTTTAGTTCTATGATGACACAAACCCCGCCCAGCGTCTTGTCAT
TGGCGAATTCGAACACGCAGATGCAGTCGGGGCGGCGCGGTCCCAGGTCCACTTCGCATATTAAGGTGAC
GCGTGTGGCCTCGAACACCGAGCGACCCTGCAGCGACCCGCTTAACAGCGTCAACAGCGTGCCGCAGATC
CCAAGCTTGCGGCCGCTTAAGCTGCAGAAGTTGGTCGTGAGGCACTGGGCAGGTAAGTATCAAGGTTACA
AGACAGGTTTAAGGAGACCAATAGAAACTGGGCTTGTCGAGACAGAGAAGACTCTTGCGTTTCTGATAGG
CACCTATTGGTCTTACTGACATCCACTTTGCCTTTCTCTCCACAGGTGTCCACTCCCAGGTTCAATACAG
CTCTTAAGCGGCCGCAAGCTAGCTTGCCGCCACCATGGTGAGCAAGGGCGAGGAGCTGTTCACCGGGGTG
GTGCCCATCCTGGTCGAGCTGGACGGCGACGTAAACGGCCACAAGTTCAGCGTGTCCGGCGAGGGCGAGG
GCGATGCCACCTACGGCAAGCTGACCCTGAAGTTCATCTGCACCACCGGCAAGCTGCCCGTGCCCTGGCC
CACCCTCGTGACCACCTTCGGCTACGGCCTGATGTGCTTCGCCCGCTACCCCGACCACATGAAGCAGCAC
GACTTCTTCAAGTCCGCCATGCCCGAAGGCTACGTCCAGGAGCGCACCATCTTCTTCAAGGACGACGGCA
ACTACAAGACCCGCGCCGAGGTGAAGTTCGAGGGCGACACCCTGGTGAACCGCATCGAGCTGAAGGGCAT
CGACTTCAAGGAGGACGGCAACATCCTGGGGCACAAGCTGGAGTACAACTACAACAGCCACAACGTCTAT
ATCATGGCCGACAAGCAGAAGAACGGCATCAAGGTGAACTTCAAGATCCGCCACAACATCGAGGACGGCA
GCGTGCAGCTCGCCGACCACTACCAGCAGAACACCCCCATCGGCGACGGCCCCGTGCTGCTGCCCGACAA
CCACTACCTGAGCTACCAGTCCGCCCTGAGCAAAGACCCCAACGAGAAGCGCGATCACATGGTCCTGCTG
GAGTTCGTGACCGCCGCCGGGATCACTCTCGGCATGGACGAGCTGTACAAGTGAGCCTCTAGACTCCCTC
AGCGGCGCGCCTGGTGTTCCTCGAGATCGGAGTCCTAAATCGACTGCCTTAGCGGTAGGACAGTAGATCA
GTCAGCGACGTGACGAACCCTCGCAGGATCAAGATCCCACGTGTCTAGAGTCGGGGCGGCCGGCCGCTTC
GAGCAGACATGATAAGATACATTGATGAGTTTGGACAAACCACAACTAGAATGCAGTGAAAAAAATGCTT
TATTTGTGAAATTTGTGATGCTATTGCTTTATTTGTAACCATTATAAGCTGCAATAAACAAGTTAACAAC
AACAATTGCATTCATTTTATGTTTCAGGTTCAGGGGGAGGTGTGGGAGGTTTTTTAAAGCAAGTAAAACC
TCTACAAATGTGGTAAAATCGATAAGGATCCGTCGACCGATGCCCTTGAGAGCCTTCAACCCAGTCAGCT
CCTTCCGGTGGGCGCGGGGCATGACTATCGTCGCCGCACTTATGACTGTCTTCTTTATCATGCAACTCGT
AGGACAGGTGCCGGCAGCGCTCTTCCGCTTCCTCGCTCACTGACTCGCTGCGCTCGGTCGTTCGGCTGCG
GCGAGCGGTATCAGCTCACTCAAAGGCGGTAATACGGTTATCCACAGAATCAGGGGATAACGCAGGAAAG
AACATGTGAGCAAAAGGCCAGCAAAAGGCCAGGAACCGTAAAAAGGCCGCGTTGCTGGCGTTTTTCCATA
GGCTCCGCCCCCCTGACGAGCATCACAAAAATCGACGCTCAAGTCAGAGGTGGCGAAACCCGACAGGACT
ATAAAGATACCAGGCGTTTCCCCCTGGAAGCTCCCTCGTGCGCTCTCCTGTTCCGACCCTGCCGCTTACC
GGATACCTGTCCGCCTTTCTCCCTTCGGGAAGCGTGGCGCTTTCTCATAGCTCACGCTGTAGGTATCTCA
GTTCGGTGTAGGTCGTTCGCTCCAAGCTGGGCTGTGTGCACGAACCCCCCGTTCAGCCCGACCGCTGCGC
CTTATCCGGTAACTATCGTCTTGAGTCCAACCCGGTAAGACACGACTTATCGCCACTGGCAGCAGCCACT
GGTAACAGGATTAGCAGAGCGAGGTATGTAGGCGGTGCTACAGAGTTCTTGAAGTGGTGGCCTAACTACG
GCTACACTAGAAGAACAGTATTTGGTATCTGCGCTCTGCTGAAGCCAGTTACCTTCGGAAAAAGAGTTGG
TAGCTCTTGATCCGGCAAACAAACCACCGCTGGTAGCGGTGGTTTTTTTGTTTGCAAGCAGCAGATTACG
CGCAGAAAAAAAGGATCTCAAGAAGATCCTTTGATCTTTTCTACGGGGTCTGACGCTCAGTGGAACGAAA
ACTCACGTTAAGGGATTTTGGTCATGAGATTATCAAAAAGGATCTTCACCTAGATCCTTTTAAATTAAAA
ATGAAGTTTTAAATCAATCTAAAGTATATATGAGTAAACTTGGTCTGACAGTTACCAATGCTTAATCAGT
GAGGCACCTATCTCAGCGATCTGTCTATTTCGTTCATCCATAGTTGCCTGACTCCCCGTCGTGTAGATAA
CTACGATACGGGAGGGCTTACCATCTGGCCCCAGTGCTGCAATGATACCGCGAGACCCACGCTCACCGGC
TCCAGATTTATCAGCAATAAACCAGCCAGCCGGAAGGGCCGAGCGCAGAAGTGGTCCTGCAACTTTATCC
GCCTCCATCCAGTCTATTAATTGTTGCCGGGAAGCTAGAGTAAGTAGTTCGCCAGTTAATAGTTTGCGCA
ACGTTGTTGCCATTGCTACAGGCATCGTGGTGTCACGCTCGTCGTTTGGTATGGCTTCATTCAGCTCCGG
TTCCCAACGATCAAGGCGAGTTACATGATCCCCCATGTTGTGCAAAAAAGCGGTTAGCTCCTTCGGTCCT
CCGATCGTTGTCAGAAGTAAGTTGGCCGCAGTGTTATCACTCATGGTTATGGCAGCACTGCATAATTCTC
TTACTGTCATGCCATCCGTAAGATGCTTTTCTGTGACTGGTGAGTACTCAACCAAGTCATTCTGAGAATA
GTGTATGCGGCGACCGAGTTGCTCTTGCCCGGCGTCAATACGGGATAATACCGCGCCACATAGCAGAACT
TTAAAAGTGCTCATCATTGGAAAACGTTCTTCGGGGCGAAAACTCTCAAGGATCTTACCGCTGTTGAGAT
CCAGTTCGATGTAACCCACTCGTGCACCCAACTGATCTTCAGCATCTTTTACTTTCACCAGCGTTTCTGG
GTGAGCAAAAACAGGAAGGCAAAATGCCGCAAAAAAGGGAATAAGGGCGACACGGAAATGTTGAATACTC
ATACTCTTCCTTTTTCAATATTATTGAAGCATTTATCAGGGTTATTGTCTCATGAGCGGATACATATTTG
AATGTATTTAGAAAAATAAACAAATAGGGGTTCCGCGCACATTTCCCCGAAAAGTGCCACCTG
[124 nt withheld, positions 5804-5927]
C
[91 nt withheld, positions 5929-6019]
A
[49 nt withheld, positions 6021-6069]
CCTTTGACGTTGGAGTCCACGTTCTTT
[37 nt withheld, positions 6097-6133]
ACCCTATCTCGGTCTATTCTTTTGATTTATAAGGGATTTTGCCGATTTCGGCCTATTGGTTAAAAAATGA
GCTGATTTAACAAAAATTTAACGCGAATTTTAACAAAATATTAACGCTTACAATTTGCCATTCGCCATTC
AGGCTGCGCAACTGTTGGGAAGGGCGATCGGTGCGGGCCTCTTCGCTATTACGCCAGCCCAAGCTACCAT
GATAAGTAAGTAATATTAAGGTACGGGAGGTACTTGGAGCGGCCGCAATAAAATATCTTTATTTTCATTA
CATCTGTGTGTTGGTTTTTTGTGTGAATCGATAGTACTAACATACGCTCTCCATCAAAACAAAACGAAAC
AAAACAAACTAGCAAAATAGGCTGTCCCCAGTGCAAGTGCAGGTGCCAGAACATTTCTCTATCGATAGGT
ACCGAGCTCGAGTTGCCAGGCACTTAGGTAGATGCAGGTCCAGATATCCATAGCGCATTAAGAGATGCCT
TTAGCCAGCTGAAAACTCTTTTTGATCTCTCTGATAATACCAGGCAAGCACTGATCTGGAAAGGCAGATT
ACCACCAAGGATTAAGCAGTACAATAGCATGCTGAGAATGTAAGAGAATGATGAGGTTTAGCAAACAAGC
GTGGAACATATTTGAACTCAACATCGAACACCAAAAGAAGACATAGGAAGAGAACTGAGGCTGTAGGGAA
CTGCCCTGAAAAATGTTATATGAGAGAGGGCAAAACTGTCTAACTACTAGATTTTAACTTAA
Features (pLannotate 1.2.2; 14 found; start..end, strand, type, name):
    227..247     +  promoter       URA3 promoter (fragment): S. cerevisiae URA3
   2210..2355    +  promoter       HSV TK promoter: herpes simplex virus thymidine kinase promoter
   2433..2565    +  intron         chimeric intron: chimera between introns from human β-globin and immunoglobulin heavy chain genes
   2625..3341    +  CDS            Citrine: Citrine is a basic (constitutively fluorescent) yellow fluorescent protein published in 2001, derived from Aequorea victoria. It has moderate acid sensitivity.
   3513..3634    -  polyA_signal   SV40 poly(A) signal: SV40 polyadenylation signal
   3657..3725    -  CDS            large T antigen (fragment): large T antigen from SV40 (simian virus 40)
   3741..3873    +  CDS            TcR (fragment): tetracycline efflux protein; tet; confers resistance to tetracycline
   4053..4641    -  rep_origin     ori: high-copy-number ColE1/pMB1/pBR322/pUC origin of replication
   4812..5672    -  CDS            AmpR: β-lactamase; bla; confers resistance to ampicillin, carbenicillin, and related antibiotics
   5673..5777    -  promoter       AmpR promoter: bla
   5804..6232    +  rep_origin     f1 ori (sequence partly withheld): f1 bacteriophage origin of replication; arrow indicates direction of (+) strand synthesis
   6264..6331    -  CDS            lacZα (fragment): LacZα fragment of β-galactosidase; lacZ fragment
   6390..6438    +  polyA_signal   poly(A) signal: synthetic polyadenylation signal
   6452..6543    +  misc_feature   pause site: RNA polymerase II transcriptional pause signal from the human α2 globin gene
