[The description below was written by a language model from this plasmid's Addgene catalogue record and pLannotate feature annotations shown in this document.]
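Description:
pTK_Snai2_enh_242_Citrine is an enhancer reporter plasmid built on the pTK_BsmBI_Citrine backbone, in which a candidate cis-regulatory element from the chicken (G. gallus) Snai2 locus, catalogued as about 2.4 kb, is placed upstream of a herpes simplex virus thymidine kinase minimal promoter. The minimal promoter alone should give little expression, so fluorescence depends on the activity of the cloned enhancer in a given cell type. Downstream of the promoter lie a chimeric β-globin/immunoglobulin intron, which generally improves transcript processing and expression, the coding sequence for the yellow fluorescent protein Citrine, and an annotated SV40 polyadenylation signal. Upstream of the enhancer region, a synthetic poly(A) signal and the RNA polymerase II pause site from the human α2 globin gene insulate the reporter from read-through transcription originating in the backbone, helping to keep background low.

The plasmid is maintained in E. coli through a ColE1/pUC-type origin and selected with ampicillin via β-lactamase under its own promoter; an f1 origin is also present. The catalogue lists it as low copy even though the annotated origin is of the high-copy type. The enhancer itself is unannotated in the feature tables, corresponding to the gap between the pause site and the TK promoter. The short URA3 promoter match within that gap is most likely a chance hit, and the small large T antigen, TcR and lacZα fragments are probably backbone remnants. The two full sequence records (6,895 and 6,897 nt) show the same features in the same order with different start points, and are slightly shorter than the sum of the catalogued backbone and insert sizes. The construct comes from work reconstructing the neural crest gene regulatory network in vivo, consistent with use in testing enhancer activity; the delivery method is not stated.
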