Addgene plasmid #130576: pTK_Snai2_enh_242_Citrine
Purpose: enhancer reporter
Depositing lab: Tatjana Sauka-Spengler. Publication: Reconstruction of the Global Neural Crest Gene Regulatory Network In Vivo. Williams RM, Candido-Ferreira I, Repapi E, Gavriouchkina D, Senanayake U, Ling ITC, Telenius J, Taylor S, Hughes J, Sauka-Spengler T. Dev Cell. 2019 Oct 21;51(2):255-276.e7. doi: 10.1016/j.devcel.2019.10.003. PubMed 31639368.
Backbone
  Vector backbone: pTK_BsmBI_Citrine
  Backbone size w/o insert (bp): 4670
  Vector type: enhancer reporter
Growth in bacteria
  Bacterial resistance: Ampicillin, 100 μg/mL
  Growth temperature: 37°C
  Growth strain: DH5alpha
  Copy number: Low Copy
Gene/Insert
  Gene/Insert name: Snai2_enh_242
  Species: G. gallus (chicken)
  Insert size (bp): 2400
  Promoter: thymidine kinase minimal promoter
  Cloning method: Restriction Enzyme; 5′ cloning site Unknown (unknown if destroyed)
  Sequencing primers: 5′ pTK forward CTAGCAAAATAGGCTGTCCC; 3′ pTK reverse ATATTTCTTCCGGGGACACC
Terms and licenses: Academic/Nonprofit Terms; Industry Terms: Not Available to Industry
How to cite: pTK_Snai2_enh_242_Citrine was a gift from Tatjana Sauka-Spengler (Addgene plasmid # 130576 ; http://n2t.net/addgene:130576 ; RRID:Addgene_130576)
